Addgene plasmid #18562: T4 Lysozyme 7002A
Depositing lab: Brian Matthews. Depositing organization: University of Oregon.
Backbone
  Vector backbone: pHS1403
  Backbone size w/o insert (bp): 5000
  Vector type: Bacterial Expression
Growth in bacteria
  Bacterial resistance: Ampicillin, 100 μg/mL
  Growth temperature: 37°C
  Growth strain: DH5alpha
  Copy number: High Copy
Gene/Insert
  Gene/Insert name: T4 Lysozyme (alt name: 7002A)
  Species: Bacteriophage T4
  Insert size (bp): 600
  Mutation: D127A E128A V131A N132A K135A S136A R137A
  GenBank ID: NP_049736
  Entrez Gene: e (a.k.a. T4p123)
  Cloning method: Restriction Enzyme; 5′ cloning site BamHI (not destroyed); 3′ cloning site HindIII (not destroyed)
  Sequencing primers: 5′ na; 3′ GGCGTATCACGAGGCCC
Terms and licenses: Academic/Nonprofit Terms; Industry Terms: Not Available to Industry
Depositor comments: The BamHI site is 27 bp from the ATG and the HindIII site is 115 bp from the stop.
How to cite: T4 Lysozyme 7002A was a gift from Brian Matthews (Addgene plasmid # 18562 ; http://n2t.net/addgene:18562 ; RRID:Addgene_18562)
