[The description below was written by a language model from this plasmid's Addgene catalogue record.]
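Description:
T4 Lysozyme 7002A is a bacterial expression plasmid built on the pHS1403 backbone (about 5 kb without insert) that carries a multiply substituted variant of bacteriophage T4 lysozyme, the product of phage gene e. It is maintained in E. coli as a high-copy plasmid under ampicillin selection. The record does not include a feature table and does not name the promoter, origin of replication or any other regulatory elements of the backbone, so the way expression is driven or induced cannot be stated from the information given. No fusion tags or reporters are listed.

The insert is roughly 600 bp and was cloned as a BamHI–HindIII fragment, with both sites retained. According to the depositor's comment, the BamHI site lies 27 bp from the start codon and the HindIII site 115 bp from the stop codon, so the fragment includes short flanking untranslated regions around the coding sequence and can be excised intact. The variant carries seven alanine replacements clustered within a short stretch of the C-terminal part of the protein: D127A, E128A, V131A, N132A, K135A, S136A and R137A.

The record does not state a purpose. However, T4 lysozyme is a widely used model protein for studying folding, stability and structure, and a clustered set of alanine substitutions like this one fits with producing recombinant mutant protein to test how simplifying the side chains of a local segment affects those properties.
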