>Addgene plasmid #18562 | T4 Lysozyme 7002A | addgene partial sequence | sequence record 24348 | 3primeUP
TANGAAAAAGCCCGCTCATTAGGCGGGCTCAGATCTGCTCATGTTTGACAGCTTATCATCGATAAGCTTC
GGCAATAAATTCTTGATATGTTTTCATATGTTTCCTTTAAATATTTTAATTAGTAATTGTCTATTCAAGT
AATTGTGAATATACTATCACAATTCCAAGAGAAAGTAAACAGCTTTATAGATTTTTATACGCGTCCCAAG
TGCCAGTTCTAAACGTTGTAATGACTCGTTTTGCGCGATTAGGTGTTTGATTATACCATGCAGCTGCAGC
TAAGGCAGCTGCTGCCGCAGCCCAGCGTTTTTGTTGAAGCATACGTAAAGAGTTAGTAAATCCTGCCACA
CCGGTTTCTCCCATTTGGAAAACCATATTAATCAATGCACAGCGACGAACCGCATCAAGAGAATCATAAA
CCGGTTTTAATTTAGCATTTCTCAGAATTCCGCGAACAGCAGCATCAACATCCTGATTAAAGAGTTTTTC
AGCCTCATCTTTTGTAATTACACCATTGCAATTACGCCCAATAGCTTTATCTAATTCAGATTTAGCAGCA
TTAAGTGATGGACTTTTTGTAAGCAAATGACCGATGCCAATAGTGTAATAGCCTTCTGTGTCTTTATAGA
TTTTAAGTCTAAGACCTTCATCTATACGTAACATTTCAAATATATTCATAATACCTCCTAAGCATCGATG
GATCCTGTTTCCTGTGTGAAATTGTTATCCGCTCACAATTCCACACATTATACGAGCCGATGATTANTGT
CACAGGGGATGGGGAGTAGCTGANCTGTTCTGGTGAATGTANCGCTCCATCCACNATANCGA
